>Addgene plasmid #244722 | CL20_mEGFP_FOidr_170 | addgene full sequence | sequence record 488190 | Addgene NGS Result
AAAAAAAATCTAACCTCAAGTCAAGGCTTTTCTATGGAATAAGGAATGGACAGCAGGGGGCTGTTTCATA
TACTGATGACCTCTTTATAGCCAACCTTTGTTCATGGCAGCCAGCATATGGGCATATGTTGCCAAACTCT
AAACCAAATACTCATTCTGATGTTTTAAATGATTTGCCCTCCCATATGTCCTTCCGAGTGAGAGACACAA
AAAATTCCAACACACTATTGCAATGAAAATAAATTTCCTTTATTAGCCAGAAGTCAGATGCTCAAGGGGC
TTCATGATGTCCCCATAATTTTTGGCAGAGGGAAAAAGATCTGCTAGCTCGAGCAGCTGAAGCTTTATTG
AGGCTTAAGCAGTGGGTTCCCTAGTTAGCCAGAGAGCTCCCAGGCTCAGATCTGGTCTAACCAGAGAGAC
CCAGTACAGGCAAAAAGCAGATCTTGTCTTCTTTGGGAGTGAATTAGCCCTTCCAGTCCCCCCTTTTCTT
TTAAAAAGTGGCTAAGATCTACAGCTGCCTTGTAAGTCATTGGTCTTAAAGGTACCGTAATCTTATCTAG
AACCGGTTCAACGGTCTGTCAAACGATGGTCGATCATCTCTTCTTGACGTGTTCCGTGCAATCCCATCGG
ACGATTACGATCACGAAGATCACGATGGGATGGATGGCGATAGGAGTCGCGGTAATGGTGCGCGATTGCC
ATGTCGTCCAAACGATAATGTTGGGGCGGCGGTGGTGTAGGATGAGGAAGTCCATTGGGCTGGTAACTAA
GACCATTATTCGGTGAGTAACGCTGGCCTGGGCTGATGGTACACGGACGTTTCGAAGGATGTTCAGAGTG
CAATGGTTCACGATCAAAGCCGTTCTCTTTTGTGCGATCGGGAGTGCGGCGTTTACCGTTTTCGTTTACG
TCCAAAAGTAACTCACTACTGTCTACTGGAGAAGTTGTACTAGCGTCCAACAAAAGCTGCTCGTGCTGCG
CAAGATACCGGGAAGCGGCCGCACTTCCCCCGGAGCCTCCGCTTCCGCCCTTGTACAGCTCGTCCATGCC
GAGAGTGATCCCGGCGGCGGTCACGAACTCCAGCAGGACCATGTGATCGCGCTTCTCGTTGGGGTCTTTG
CTCAGCTTGGACTGGGTGCTCAGGTAGTGGTTGTCGGGCAGCAGCACGGGGCCGTCGCCGATGGGGGTGT
TCTGCTGGTAGTGGTCGGCGAGCTGCACGCTGCCGTCCTCGATGTTGTGGCGGATCTTGAAGTTCACCTT
GATGCCGTTCTTCTGCTTGTCGGCCATGATATAGACGTTGTGGCTGTTGTAGTTGTACTCCAGCTTGTGC
CCCAGGATGTTGCCGTCCTCCTTGAAGTCGATGCCCTTCAGCTCGATGCGGTTCACCAGGGTGTCGCCCT
CGAACTTCACCTCGGCGCGGGTCTTGTAGTTGCCGTCGTCCTTGAAGAAGATGGTGCGCTCCTGGACGTA
GCCTTCGGGCATGGCGGACTTGAAGAAGTCGTGCTGCTTCATGTGGTCGGGGTAGCGGCTGAAGCACTGC
ACGCCGTAGGTCAGGGTGGTCACGAGGGTGGGCCAGGGCACGGGCAGCTTGCCGGTGGTGCAGATGAACT
TCAGGGTCAGCTTGCCGTAGGTGGCATCGCCCTCGCCCTCGCCGGACACGCTGAACTTGTGGCCGTTTAC
GTCGCCGTCCAGCTCGACCAGGATGGGCACCACCCCGGTGAACAGCTCCTCGCCCTTGCTCACCATGGTG
GCGACCGGTGGATCCCGGGCCCGCGGTACCGTCGACTGCAGAATTCGGTTCACTAAACGAGCCCGGTTCA
CTAAACGAGCTCTGCTTATATAGACCTCCCACCGTACACGCCTACCGCCCATTTGCGTCAATGGGGCGGA
GTTGTTACGACATTTTGGAAAGTCCCGTTGATTTTGGTGCCAAAACAAACTCCCATTGACGTCAATGGGG
TGGAGACTTGGAAATCCCCGTGAGTCAAACCGCTATCCACGCCCATTGATGTACTGCCAAAACCGCATCA
CCATGGTAATAGCGATGACTAATACGTAGATGTACTGCCAAGTAGGAAAGTCCCATAAGGTCATGTACTG
GGCATAATGCCAGGCGGGCCATTTACCGTCATTGACGTCAATAGGGGGCGTACTTGGCATATGATACACT
TGATGTACTGCCAAGTGGGCAGTTTACCGTAAATACTCCACCCATTGACGTCAATGGAAAGTCCCTATTG
GCGTTACTATGGGAACATACGTCATTATTGACGTCAATGGGCGGGGGTCGTTGGGCGGTCAGCCAGGCGG
GCCATTTACCGTAAGTTATGTAACGCGGAACTCCATATATGGGCTATGAACTAATGACCCCGTAATTGAT
TACTATTAATAACTAGCACGCGTTCGAAGCTTGAGCTCGGTCCCCTCGGGGTTGGGAGGTGGGTCTGAAA
CGATAATGGTGAATATCCCTGCCTAACTCTATTCACTATAGAAAGTACAGCAAAAACTATTCTTAAACCT
ACCAAGCCTCCTACTATCATTATGAATAATTTTATATACCACAGCCAATTTGTTATGTTAAACCAATTCC
ACAAACTTGCCCATTTATCTAATTCCAATAATTCTTGTTCATTCTTTTCTTGCTGGTTTTGCGATTCTTC
AATTAAGGAGTGTATTAAGCTTGTGTAATTGTTAATTTCTCTGTCCCACTCCATCCAGGTCGTGTGATTC
CAAATCTGTTCCAGAGATTTATTACTCCAACTAGCATTCCAAGGCACAGCAGTGGTGCAAATGAGTTTTC
CAGAGCAACCCCAAATCCCCAGGAGCTGTTGATCCTTTAGGTATCTTTCCACAGCCAGGATTCTTGCCTG
GAGCTGCTTGATGCCCCAGACTGTGAGTTGCAACAGATGCTGTTGCGCCTCAATAGCCCTCAGCAAATTG
TTCTGCTGCTGCACTATACCAGACAATAATTGTCTGGCCTGTACCGTCAGCGTCATTGACGCTGCGCCCA
TAGTGCTTCCTGCTGCTCCCAAGAACCCAAGGAACAAAGCTCCTATTCCCACTGCTCTTTTTTCTCTCTG
CACCACTCTTCTCTTTGCCTTGGTGGGTGCTACTCCTAATGGTTCAATTTTTACTACTTTATATTTATAT
AATTCACTTCTCCAATTGTCCCTCATATCTCCTCCTTATGGTGTTTTACTAAACTTTTCCATGTTCTAAT
CCTCATCCTGTCTACTTGCCACACAATCATCACCTGCCATCTGTTTTCCATAATCCCTAATGATCTTTGC
TTTTCTTCTTGGCACTACTTTTATGTCACTATTATCTTGTATTACTACTGCCCCTTCACCTTTCCAGAGG
AGCTTTGCTGGTCCTTTCCAAAGTGGATTTCTGCTGTCCCTGTAATAAACCCGAAAATTTTGAATTTTTG
TAATTTGTTTTTGTAATTCTTTAGTTTGTATGTCTGTTGCTATTATGTCTACTATTCTTTCCCCTGCACT
GTACCCCCCAATCCCCCCTTTTCTTTTAAAATTGTGGATGAATACTGCCATTTGTACTGCTGTCTTAAGA
TGTTCAGCCTGATCTCTTACCTGTCCTATAATTTTCTTTAATTCTTTATTCATAGATTCTACTACTCCTT
GACTTTGGGGATTGTAGGGAATTTCCAGGTCTGAAGATCCTGCTGCTTGCTGTGCTTTTTTCTTACTTTT
GTTTTGCTCTTCCTCTATCTTGTCTAAAGCTTCCTTGGTGTCTTTTATCTCTATCCTTTGATGCACACAA
TAGAGGGTTGCTACTGTATTATATAATGATCTAAGTTCTTCTGATCCTGTCTGAAGGGATGGTTGTAGCT
GTCCCAGTATTTGTCTACAGCCTTCTGATGTTTCTAACAGGCCAGTATTAACTGCGAATCGTTCTAGCTC
CCTGCTTGCCCATACTATATGTTTTAATTTATATTTTTTCTTTCCCCCTGGCCTTAACCGAATTTTTTCC
CATCGCGATCTAATTCTCCCCCGCTTAATACTGACGCTCTCGCACCCATCTCTCTCCTTCTAGCCTCCGC
TAGTCAAAATTTTTGGCGTACTCACCAGTCGCCGCCCCTCGCCTCTTGCCGTGCGCGCTTCAGCAAGCCG
AGTCCTGCGTCGAGAGAGCTCCTCTGGTTTCCCTTTCGCTTTCAAGTCCCTGTTCGGGCGCCACTGCTAG
AGATTTTCCACACTGACTAAAAGGGTCTGAGGGATCTCTAGTTACCAGAGTCACACAACAGACGGGCACA
CACTACTTGAAGCACTCAAGGCAAGCTTTATTGAGGCTTAAGCAGTGGGTTCCCTAGTTAGCCAGAGAGC
TCCCAGGCTCAGATCTGGTCTAACCAGAGAGACCCAGTACAGGCAAAAAGCAGCTGCTTATATGCAGGAT
CTGAGGGCTCGCCACTCCCCAGTCCCGCCCAGGCCACGCCTCCCATGGTAATAGCGATGACTAATACGTA
GATGTACTGCCAAGTAGGAAAGTCCCATAAGGTCATGTACTGGGCATAATGCCAGGCGGGCCATTTACCG
TCATTGACGTCAATAGGGGGCGTACTTGGCATATGATACACTTGATGTACTGCCAAGTGGGCAGTTTACC
GTAAATACTCCACCCATTGACGTCAATGGAAAGTCCCTATTGGCGTTACTATGGGAACATACGTCATTAT
TGACGTCAATGGGCGGGGGTCGTTGGGCGGTCAGCCAGGCGGGCCATTTACCGTAAGTTATGTAACGCGG
AACTCCATATATGGGCTATGAACTAATGACCCCGTAATTGATTACTATTAATAACTAGTCAATAATCAAT
GTCGACCCAGGTGGCACTTTTCGGGGAAATGTGCGCGGAACCCCTATTTGTTTATTTTTCTAAATACATT
CAAATATGTATCCGCTCATGAGACAATAACCCTGATAAATGCTTCAATAATATTGAAAAAGGAAGAGTAT
GAGTATTCAACATTTCCGTGTCGCCCTTATTCCCTTTTTTGCGGCATTTTGCCTTCCTGTTTTTGCTCAC
CCAGAAACGCTGGTGAAAGTAAAAGATGCTGAAGATCAGTTGGGTGCACGAGTGGGTTACATCGAACTGG
ATCTCAACAGCGGTAAGATCCTTGAGAGTTTTCGCCCCGAAGAACGTTTTCCAATGATGAGCACTTTTAA
AGTTCTGCTATGTGGCGCGGTATTATCCCGTATTGACGCCGGGCAAGAGCAACTCGGTCGCCGCATACAC
TATTCTCAGAATGACTTGGTTGAGTACTCACCAGTCACAGAAAAGCATCTTACGGATGGCATGACAGTAA
GAGAATTATGCAGTGCTGCCATAACCATGAGTGATAACACTGCGGCCAACTTACTTCTGACAACGATCGG
AGGACCGAAGGAGCTAACCGCTTTTTTGCACAACATGGGGGATCATGTAACTCGCCTTGATCGTTGGGAA
CCGGAGCTGAATGAAGCCATACCAAACGACGAGCGTGACACCACGATGCCTGTAGCAATGGCAACAACGT
TGCGCAAACTATTAACTGGCGAACTACTTACTCTAGCTTCCCGGCAACAATTAATAGACTGGATGGAGGC
GGATAAAGTTGCAGGACCACTTCTGCGCTCGGCCCTTCCGGCTGGCTGGTTTATTGCTGATAAATCTGGA
GCCGGTGAGCGTGGGTCTCGCGGTATCATTGCAGCACTGGGGCCAGATGGTAAGCCCTCCCGTATCGTAG
TTATCTACACGACGGGGAGTCAGGCAACTATGGATGAACGAAATAGACAGATCGCTGAGATAGGTGCCTC
ACTGATTAAGCATTGGTAACTGTCAGACCAAGTTTACTCATATATACTTTAGATTGATTTAAAACTTCAT
TTTTAATTTAAAAGGATCTAGGTGAAGATCCTTTTTGATAATCTCATGACCAAAATCCCTTAACGTGAGT
TTTCGTTCCACTGAGCGTCAGACCCCGTAGAAAAGATCAAAGGATCTTCTTGAGATCCTTTTTTTCTGCG
CGTAATCTGCTGCTTGCAAACAAAAAAACCACCGCTACCAGCGGTGGTTTGTTTGCCGGATCAAGAGCTA
CCAACTCTTTTTCCGAAGGTAACTGGCTTCAGCAGAGCGCAGATACCAAATACTGTTCTTCTAGTGTAGC
CGTAGTTAGGCCACCACTTCAAGAACTCTGTAGCACCGCCTACATACCTCGCTCTGCTAATCCTGTTACC
AGTGGCTGCTGCCAGTGGCGATAAGTCGTGTCTTACCGGGTTGGACTCAAGACGATAGTTACCGGATAAG
GCGCAGCGGTCGGGCTGAACGGGGGGTTCGTGCACACAGCCCAGCTTGGAGCGAACGACCTACACCGAAC
TGAGATACCTACAGCGTGAGCTATGAGAAAGCGCCACGCTTCCCGAAGGGAGAAAGGCGGACAGGTATCC
GGTAAGCGGCAGGGTCGGAACAGGAGAGCGCACGAGGGAGCTTCCAGGGGGAAACGCCTGGTATCTTTAT
AGTCCTGTCGGGTTTCGCCACCTCTGACTTGAGCGTCGATTTTTGTGATGCTCGTCAGGGGGGCGGAGCC
TATGGAAAAACGCCAGCAACGCGGCCTTTTTACGGTTCCTGGCCTTTTGCTGGCCTTTTGCTCACATGTT
CTTTCCTGCGTTATCCCCTGATTCTGTGGATAACCGTATTACCGCCTTTGAGTGAGCTGATACCGCTCGC
CGCAGCCGAACGACCGAGCGCAGCGAGTCAGTGAGCGAGGAAGCGGAAGAGCGCCCAATACGCAAACCGC
CTCTCCCCGCGCGTTGGCCGATTCATTAATGCAGCGGATCCAGACATGATAAGATACATTGATGAGTTTG
GACAAACCACAACTAGAATGCAGTGAAAAAAATGCTTTATTTGTGAAATTTGTGATGCTATTGCTTTATT
TGTAACCATTATAAGCTGCAATAAACAAGTTAGCTTTTTGCAAAAGCCTAGGCCTCCAAAAAAGCCTCCT
CACTACTTCTGGAATAGCTCAGAGGCCGAGGCGGCCTCGGCCTCTGCATAAATAAAAAAAATTAGTCAGC
CATGGGGCGGAGAATGGGCGGAACTGGGCGGAGTTAGGGGCGGGATGGGCGGAGTTAGGGGCGGGACTAT
GGTTGCTGACTAATTGAGATGCGGATCCGCTGGCACGACAGGTTTCCCGACTGGAAAGCGGGCAGTGAGC
GCAACGCAATTAATGTGAGTTAGCTCACTCATTAGGCACCCCAGGCTTTACACTTTATGCTTCCGGCTCG
TATGTTGTGTGGAATTGTGAGCGGATAACAATTTCACACAGGAAACAGCTATGACCATGATTACGCCAAG
CTTGGGCTGCAGGTCGAGGGATCTCCATAAGAGAAGAGGGACAGCTATGACTGGGAGTAGTCAGGAGAGG
AGGAAAAATCTGGCTAGTAAAACATGTAAGGAAAATTTTAGGGATGTTAAAGAAAAAAATAACACAAAAC
AAAATAT
Features (pLannotate 1.2.2; 29 found; start..end, strand, type, name):
    199..254     -  polyA_signal   β-globin poly(A) signal: rabbit β-globin polyadenylation signal (Gil and Proudfoot, 1987)
    340..475     -  LTR            3' LTR (ΔU3) (fragment): self-inactivating 3' long terminal repeat (LTR) from HIV-1
    477..545     -  CDS            nef (fragment): NEF_HV1Z2 - Experimental evidence at protein level: Swiss-Prot protein existence level 1. Extracellular Nef protein targets CD4(+) T-lymphocytes for apoptosis by interacting with CXCR4 surface receptors. From Human immunodeficiency virus type 1 group M subtype D (isolate Z2/CDC-Z34) (HIV-1).
    571..993     -  CDS            RUNX1T1 (fragment): MTG8_HUMAN - Also known as AML1T1, CBFA2T1, CDR, ETO, MTG8, ZMYND2. Experimental evidence at protein level: Swiss-Prot protein existence level 1. Transcriptional corepressor which facilitates transcriptional repression via its association with DNA-binding transcription factors and recruitment of other corepressors and histone-modifying enzymes (PubMed:12559562, PubMed:15203199, PubMed:10688654). Can repress the expression of MMP7 in a ZBTB33-dependent manner (PubMed:23251453). Can repress transactivation mediated by TCF12 (PubMed:16803958). Acts as a negative regulator of adipogenesis (By simi
   1030..1746    -  CDS            mEGFP: mEGFP is a basic (constitutively fluorescent) green fluorescent protein published in 2002, derived from Aequorea victoria. It has moderate acid sensitivity.
   1760..1797    -  misc_feature   MCS (fragment): multiple cloning site
   1796..1812    -  promoter       tight TRE promoter (fragment): Tet-responsive promoter PTight, consisting of seven tet operator sequences followed by the minimal CMV promoter
   1828..2031    -  promoter       CMV promoter: human cytomegalovirus (CMV) immediate early promoter
   2032..2335    -  enhancer       CMV enhancer: human cytomegalovirus immediate early enhancer
   2403..2419    -  misc_feature   MCS (fragment): multiple cloning site
   2419..2444    -  CDS            Rev (fragment): human immunodeficiency virus 1 (HIV-1) Rev protein; rev; enhances nuclear export of unspliced and incompletely spliced viral mRNAs
   2821..3054    -  misc_feature   RRE: The Rev response element (RRE) of HIV-1 allows for Rev-dependent mRNA export from the nucleus to the cytoplasm.
   3188..3271    -  CDS            vif (fragment): VIF_HV1BR - Experimental evidence at protein level: Swiss-Prot protein existence level 1. Counteracts the innate antiviral activity of host APOBEC3F and APOBEC3G. Forms a complex with host APOBEC3F and APOBEC3G thus preventing the entry of these lethally hypermutating enzymes into progeny virions. Recruits an active E3 ubiquitin ligase complex composed of elongin BC, CUL5, and RBX2 to induce polyubiquitination of APOBEC3G and APOBEC3F. In turn, they are directed to the 26S proteasome for degradation. Vif interaction with APOBEC3G also blocks its cytidine deaminase activity in a proteasome-inde
   3414..3531    -  misc_feature   cPPT/CTS: central polypurine tract and central termination sequence of HIV-1
   3680..4039    -  CDS            HIV-1 gag (fragment): gag protein from human immunodeficiency virus 1; gag
   4023..4148    -  misc_feature   HIV-1 Ψ: packaging signal of human immunodeficiency virus type 1
   4195..4452    -  LTR            5' LTR (truncated): truncated 5' long terminal repeat (LTR) from HIV-1
   4454..4833    -  enhancer       CMV enhancer: human cytomegalovirus immediate early enhancer
   4864..4968    +  promoter       AmpR promoter: bla
   4969..5829    +  CDS            AmpR: β-lactamase; bla; confers resistance to ampicillin, carbenicillin, and related antibiotics
   6000..6588    +  rep_origin     ori: high-copy-number ColE1/pMB1/pBR322/pUC origin of replication
   6771..6825    +  CDS            lacI (fragment): lac repressor; lacI; The lac repressor binds to the lac operator to inhibit transcription in E. coli. This inhibition can be relieved by adding lactose or isopropyl-β-D-thiogalactopyranoside (IPTG).
   6827..6961    -  polyA_signal   SV40 poly(A) signal: SV40 polyadenylation signal
   6981..7116    -  rep_origin     SV40 ori: SV40 origin of replication
   7140..7162    -  promoter       SV40 promoter (fragment): SV40 enhancer and early promoter
   7169..7208    +  CDS            lacI (fragment): lac repressor; lacI; The lac repressor binds to the lac operator to inhibit transcription in E. coli. This inhibition can be relieved by adding lactose or isopropyl-β-D-thiogalactopyranoside (IPTG).
   7221..7242    +  protein_bind   CAP binding site: CAP binding activates transcription in the presence of cAMP. E. coli catabolite activator protein
   7257..7287    +  promoter       lac promoter: promoter for the E. coli lac operon
   7295..7311    +  protein_bind   lac operator: The lac repressor binds to the lac operator to inhibit transcription in E. coli. This inhibition can be relieved by adding lactose or isopropyl-β-D-thiogalactopyranoside (IPTG). lac repressor encoded by lacI
