[The description below was written by a language model from this plasmid's Addgene catalogue record and pLannotate feature annotations shown in this document.]
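Description:
CL20_mEGFP_FOidr_170 is a 7.5 kb mammalian expression plasmid built on the CL20 backbone. The catalogue lists it simply as a mammalian expression vector, but the feature table shows the layout of a self-inactivating HIV-1 lentiviral transfer vector. It is propagated in E. coli through a high-copy ColE1/pUC-type origin and selected with ampicillin via the β-lactamase gene. The recorded growth strain is one commonly chosen to keep repeat-containing lentiviral plasmids stable. The viral portion comprises a CMV enhancer joined to a truncated 5' LTR, the Ψ packaging signal with a partial gag sequence, the cPPT/CTS, the Rev response element, and a ΔU3 3' LTR fragment followed by a rabbit β-globin polyadenylation signal. Together these elements allow the vector RNA to be transcribed, exported and packaged when helper functions are supplied in trans, and they leave the integrated provirus without LTR promoter activity. Short hits to vif, rev and nef are residual viral sequence rather than functional genes. An SV40 origin and poly(A) signal and some lac region remnants lie in the plasmid backbone.

The payload is driven by an internal CMV enhancer/promoter and encodes monomeric EGFP fused to the N-terminus of FOidr_170. This is an unmutated intrinsically disordered region taken from the human oncogenic fusion protein RUNX1–RUNX1T1; the depositor's comment indicates residues 385–523. The annotation places this segment within the RUNX1T1 (ETO/MTG8) part of the fusion. No mammalian selection marker is annotated, so mEGFP fluorescence is the only readout. The construct is intended for expressing the fluorescently tagged IDR in mammalian cells. The associated publication concerns protein condensate formation, which suggests it is used to image the localisation and condensate-forming behaviour of this region.
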