Addgene plasmid #244722: CL20_mEGFP_FOidr_170
Purpose: Express mEGFP-tagged intrinsically disordered protein (IDR), FOidr_170, derived from human fusion protein RUNX1_RUNX1T1
Depositing lab: Richard Kriwacki. Depositing organization: St. Jude Children's Research Hospital. Publication: Proteome-wide computational analyses reveal links between protein condensate formation and RNA biology. Maiti S, Tripathi S, Baggett DW, Phillips AH, Park CG, Wang J, Wahiduzzaman, Freyaldenhoven WT, Kinger S, Pioso BJ, Bollinger JC, Somjee R, Lang B, Babu MM, Kriwacki RW. Sci Adv. 2025 Dec 5;11(49):eady1420. doi: 10.1126/sciadv.ady1420. Epub 2025 Dec 3. PubMed 41337585.
Backbone
  Vector backbone: CL20
  Vector type: Mammalian Expression
Growth in bacteria
  Bacterial resistance: Ampicillin, 100 μg/mL
  Growth temperature: 37°C
  Growth strain: NEB Stable
  Copy number: High Copy
Gene/Insert
  Gene/Insert name: FOidr_170
  Species: H. sapiens (human)
  Mutation: Unmutated
  Tag / fusion protein: monomeric EGFP (N terminal on insert)
  Cloning method: Restriction Enzyme; 5′ cloning site Unknown (unknown if destroyed)
Terms and licenses: Academic/Nonprofit Terms; Industry Terms: Not Available to Industry
Depositor comments: RUNX1_RUNX1T1_385_523
How to cite: CL20_mEGFP_FOidr_170 was a gift from Richard Kriwacki (Addgene plasmid # 244722 ; http://n2t.net/addgene:244722 ; RRID:Addgene_244722)
